LOCUS       Exported 6273 bp ds-DNA circular SYN 12-MAY-2021
DEFINITION  Expresses SpyCatcher003-mi3 in bacterial cells as virus-like
            particle platform for plug-and-display vaccination.
ACCESSION   .
VERSION     .
KEYWORDS    SpyCatcher003-mi3
SOURCE      synthetic DNA construct
  ORGANISM  synthetic DNA construct
REFERENCE   1 (bases 1 to 6273)
  AUTHORS   Rahikainen R, Rijal P, Tan TK, Wu HJ, Andersson AC, Barrett JR,
            Bowden TA, Draper SJ, Townsend AR, Howarth M
  TITLE     Overcoming Symmetry Mismatch in Vaccine Nanoassembly through
            Spontaneous Amidation.
  JOURNAL   Angew Chem Int Ed Engl. 2020 Sep 4. doi: 10.1002/anie.202009663.
  PUBMED    32886840
REFERENCE   2 (bases 1 to 6273)
  AUTHORS   .
  TITLE     Direct Submission
  JOURNAL   Exported May 12, 2021 from SnapGene Server 1.1.58
            http://www.snapgene.com
FEATURES             Location/Qualifiers
     source          1..6273
                     /organism="synthetic DNA construct"
                     /mol_type="other DNA"
     terminator      26..73
                     /label=T7 terminator
                     /note="transcription terminator for bacteriophage T7 RNA
                     polymerase"
     primer_bind     69..87
                     /label=T7 Term
                     /note="T7 terminator, reverse primer"
     CDS             complement(140..157)
                     /codon_start=1
                     /product="6xHis affinity tag"
                     /label=6xHis
                     /translation="HHHHHH"
     RBS             1214..1236
                     /note="efficient ribosome binding site from bacteriophage
                     T7 gene 10 (Olins and Rangwala, 1989)"
     protein_bind    1251..1275
                     /label=lac operator
                     /bound_moiety="lac repressor encoded by lacI"
                     /note="The lac repressor binds to the lac operator to
                     inhibit transcription in E. coli. This inhibition can be
                     relieved by adding lactose or
                     isopropyl-beta-D-thiogalactopyranoside (IPTG)."
     primer_bind     complement(1275..1294)
                     /label=T7
                     /note="T7 promoter, forward primer"
     promoter        complement(1276..1294)
                     /label=T7 promoter
                     /note="promoter for bacteriophage T7 RNA polymerase"
     primer_bind     complement(1378..1397)
                     /label=pBRrevBam
                     /note="pBR322 vectors, tet region, downstream of BamHI,
                     reverse primer"
     promoter        1603..1680
                     /gene="lacI"
                     /label=lacI promoter
     CDS             1681..2763
                     /codon_start=1
                     /gene="lacI"
                     /product="lac repressor"
                     /label=lacI
                     /note="The lac repressor binds to the lac operator to
                     inhibit transcription in E. coli. This inhibition can be
                     relieved by adding lactose or
                     isopropyl-beta-D-thiogalactopyranoside (IPTG)."
                     /translation="MKPVTLYDVAEYAGVSYQTVSRVVNQASHVSAKTREKVEAAMAEL
                     NYIPNRVAQQLAGKQSLLIGVATSSLALHAPSQIVAAIKSRADQLGASVVVSMVERSGV
                     EACKAAVHNLLAQRVSGLIINYPLDDQDAIAVEAACTNVPALFLDVSDQTPINSIIFSH
                     EDGTRLGVEHLVALGHQQIALLAGPLSSVSARLRLAGWHKYLTRNQIQPIAEREGDWSA
                     MSGFQQTMQMLNEGIVPTAMLVANDQMALGAMRAITESGLRVGADISVVGYDDTEDSSC
                     YIPPLTTIKQDFRLLGQTSVDRLLQLSQGQAVKGNQLLPVSLVKRKTTLAPNTQTASPR
                     ALADSLMQLARQVSRLESGQ"
     primer_bind     complement(1700..1719)
                     /label=LacI-R
                     /note="LacI, reverse primer"
     CDS             3572..3763
                     /codon_start=1
                     /gene="rop"
                     /product="Rop protein, which maintains plasmids at low copy
                     number"
                     /label=rop
                     /translation="MTKQEKTALNMARFIRSQTLTLLEKLNELDADEQADICESLHDHA
                     DELYRSCLARFGDDGENL"
     primer_bind     complement(3757..3779)
                     /label=pGEX 3'
                     /note="pGEX vectors, reverse primer"
     misc_feature    3865..4004
                     /label=bom
                     /note="basis of mobility region from pBR322"
     primer_bind     3920..3939
                     /label=pRS-marker
                     /note="pRS vectors, use to sequence yeast selectable
                     marker"
     primer_bind     complement(4019..4036)
                     /label=L4440
                     /note="L4440 vector, forward primer"
     rep_origin      complement(4190..4778)
                     /direction=LEFT
                     /label=ori
                     /note="high-copy-number ColE1/pMB1/pBR322/pUC origin of
                     replication"
     primer_bind     complement(4270..4289)
                     /label=pBR322ori-F
                     /note="pBR322 origin, forward primer"
     primer_bind     complement(4889..4908)
                     /label=pENTR-R
                     /note="pENTR vectors, reverse primer"
     CDS             4900..5715
                     /codon_start=1
                     /gene="aph(3')-Ia"
                     /product="aminoglycoside phosphotransferase"
                     /label=KanR
                     /note="confers resistance to kanamycin in bacteria or G418
                     (Geneticin(R)) in eukaryotes"
                     /translation="MSHIQRETSCSRPRLNSNMDADLYGYKWARDNVGQSGATIYRLYG
                     KPDAPELFLKHGKGSVANDVTDEMVRLNWLTEFMPLPTIKHFIRTPDDAWLLTTAIPGK
                     TAFQVLEEYPDSGENIVDALAVFLRRLHSIPVCNCPFNSDRVFRLAQAQSRMNNGLVDA
                     SDFDDERNGWPVEQVWKEMHKLLPFSPDSVVTHGDFSLDNLIFDEGKLIGCIDVGRVGI
                     ADRYQDLAILWNCLGEFSPSLQKRLFQKYGIDNPDMNKLQFHLMLDEFF"
     primer_bind     complement(4973..4992)
                     /label=Kan-R
                     /note="Kanamycin resistance gene, reverse primer"
     rep_origin      complement(5807..6262)
                     /direction=LEFT
                     /label=f1 ori
                     /note="f1 bacteriophage origin of replication; arrow
                     indicates direction of (+) strand synthesis"
     primer_bind     complement(5944..5965)
                     /label=F1ori-F
                     /note="F1 origin, forward primer"
     primer_bind     6156..6175
                     /label=F1ori-R
                     /note="F1 origin, reverse primer"
ORIGIN
        1 atccggatat agttcctcct ttcagcaaaa aacccctcaa gacccgttta gaggccccaa
       61 ggggttatgc tagttattgc tcagcggtgg cagcagccaa ctcagcttcc tttcgggctt
      121 tgttagcagc cggatctcag tggtggtggt ggtggtgctc gagtgcggcc gcaagctttt
      181 attaagcctc aggctcgcca gaaccttctg tacagccacg aattttttcc acgaaagcct
      241 tagccttctc cgctacctcc acgggcgttc ccttaaccag tgccgatccg actcctacgg
      301 caaggacacc ggctttaaac cactcacaga cattgtcaag atttacacca ccagtaggaa
      361 cgaatttaac atttgggaat ggccctttca tagccttaac gaattgtggc cctacaactt
      421 cccccggaaa caactttaat atagtgtgac ccagcttcat tgctttcact aactcggtag
      481 gtgtcattac acctggcata taaaataccc ctttttcttt ggcaaattga ctgatctcct
      541 cgtccaagtg cggggagact ataaattcag ctccgctttc cacagctttt ctggcttgct
      601 caacggaagt gactgtccct gcaccaataa tggcccccat ttcctttaag aaggacaatt
      661 ccttaataac agtatccgca tcaggtactg tgaacgtgat ctctataaga tgcacccctc
      721 ccaagaacac tgctaaagcc tttttcttcg cttcctccac gctgtttgcg cgcaatactg
      781 cgacaatctt atgtttcttg aaaagctctt ccattttcat tgaaccgcca gagccgccag
      841 atccccctga gcccccagta tgagcgtcac cttcagttgc ttcaccatct acagtaacct
      901 gaccgtcctc attaactgta aattcaattg gagttgctac ctcataaccg tctggtgctg
      961 cggtttcgac aaatgtatat tttcctggat acaggtagaa atccttcaca tgtccatctg
     1021 aaatccatgt actaatagtt ttaccagatg aatcacgcaa ctccatagtt gcaccagcta
     1081 actcacggcc gtcctcatca cgttttgaga atttaatatg ggtagcacta tcttcttcag
     1141 ttgtcatatc accggacgga ccttgttcac ctgataaacc tgataaggtg gttacacttg
     1201 aacccatggt atatctcctt cttaaagtta aacaaaatta tttctagagg ggaattgtta
     1261 tccgctcaca attcccctat agtgagtcgt attaatttcg cgggatcgag atctcgatcc
     1321 tctacgccgg acgcatcgtg gccggcatca ccggcgccac aggtgcggtt gctggcgcct
     1381 atatcgccga catcaccgat ggggaagatc gggctcgcca cttcgggctc atgagcgctt
     1441 gtttcggcgt gggtatggtg gcaggccccg tggccggggg actgttgggc gccatctcct
     1501 tgcatgcacc attccttgcg gcggcggtgc tcaacggcct caacctacta ctgggctgct
     1561 tcctaatgca ggagtcgcat aagggagagc gtcgagatcc cggacaccat cgaatggcgc
     1621 aaaacctttc gcggtatggc atgatagcgc ccggaagaga gtcaattcag ggtggtgaat
     1681 gtgaaaccag taacgttata cgatgtcgca gagtatgccg gtgtctctta tcagaccgtt
     1741 tcccgcgtgg tgaaccaggc cagccacgtt tctgcgaaaa cgcgggaaaa agtggaagcg
     1801 gcgatggcgg agctgaatta cattcccaac cgcgtggcac aacaactggc gggcaaacag
     1861 tcgttgctga ttggcgttgc cacctccagt ctggccctgc acgcgccgtc gcaaattgtc
     1921 gcggcgatta aatctcgcgc cgatcaactg ggtgccagcg tggtggtgtc gatggtagaa
     1981 cgaagcggcg tcgaagcctg taaagcggcg gtgcacaatc ttctcgcgca acgcgtcagt
     2041 gggctgatca ttaactatcc gctggatgac caggatgcca ttgctgtgga agctgcctgc
     2101 actaatgttc cggcgttatt tcttgatgtc tctgaccaga cacccatcaa cagtattatt
     2161 ttctcccatg aagacggtac gcgactgggc gtggagcatc tggtcgcatt gggtcaccag
     2221 caaatcgcgc tgttagcggg cccattaagt tctgtctcgg cgcgtctgcg tctggctggc
     2281 tggcataaat atctcactcg caatcaaatt cagccgatag cggaacggga aggcgactgg
     2341 agtgccatgt ccggttttca acaaaccatg caaatgctga atgagggcat cgttcccact
     2401 gcgatgctgg ttgccaacga tcagatggcg ctgggcgcaa tgcgcgccat taccgagtcc
     2461 gggctgcgcg ttggtgcgga tatctcggta gtgggatacg acgataccga agacagctca
     2521 tgttatatcc cgccgttaac caccatcaaa caggattttc gcctgctggg gcaaaccagc
     2581 gtggaccgct tgctgcaact ctctcagggc caggcggtga agggcaatca gctgttgccc
     2641 gtctcactgg tgaaaagaaa aaccaccctg gcgcccaata cgcaaaccgc ctctccccgc
     2701 gcgttggccg attcattaat gcagctggca cgacaggttt cccgactgga aagcgggcag
     2761 tgagcgcaac gcaattaatg taagttagct cactcattag gcaccgggat ctcgaccgat
     2821 gcccttgaga gccttcaacc cagtcagctc cttccggtgg gcgcggggca tgactatcgt
     2881 cgccgcactt atgactgtct tctttatcat gcaactcgta ggacaggtgc cggcagcgct
     2941 ctgggtcatt ttcggcgagg accgctttcg ctggagcgcg acgatgatcg gcctgtcgct
     3001 tgcggtattc ggaatcttgc acgccctcgc tcaagccttc gtcactggtc ccgccaccaa
     3061 acgtttcggc gagaagcagg ccattatcgc cggcatggcg gccccacggg tgcgcatgat
     3121 cgtgctcctg tcgttgagga cccggctagg ctggcggggt tgccttactg gttagcagaa
     3181 tgaatcaccg atacgcgagc gaacgtgaag cgactgctgc tgcaaaacgt ctgcgacctg
     3241 agcaacaaca tgaatggtct tcggtttccg tgtttcgtaa agtctggaaa cgcggaagtc
     3301 agcgccctgc accattatgt tccggatctg catcgcagga tgctgctggc taccctgtgg
     3361 aacacctaca tctgtattaa cgaagcgctg gcattgaccc tgagtgattt ttctctggtc
     3421 ccgccgcatc cataccgcca gttgtttacc ctcacaacgt tccagtaacc gggcatgttc
     3481 atcatcagta acccgtatcg tgagcatcct ctctcgtttc atcggtatca ttacccccat
     3541 gaacagaaat cccccttaca cggaggcatc agtgaccaaa caggaaaaaa ccgcccttaa
     3601 catggcccgc tttatcagaa gccagacatt aacgcttctg gagaaactca acgagctgga
     3661 cgcggatgaa caggcagaca tctgtgaatc gcttcacgac cacgctgatg agctttaccg
     3721 cagctgcctc gcgcgtttcg gtgatgacgg tgaaaacctc tgacacatgc agctcccgga
     3781 gacggtcaca gcttgtctgt aagcggatgc cgggagcaga caagcccgtc agggcgcgtc
     3841 agcgggtgtt ggcgggtgtc ggggcgcagc catgacccag tcacgtagcg atagcggagt
     3901 gtatactggc ttaactatgc ggcatcagag cagattgtac tgagagtgca ccattgcggt
     3961 gtgaaatacc gcacagatgc gtaaggagaa aataccgcat caggcgctct tccgcttcct
     4021 cgctcactga ctcgctgcgc tcggtcgttc ggctgcggcg agcggtatca gctcactcaa
     4081 aggcggtaat acggttatcc acagaatcag gggataacgc aggaaagaac atgtgagcaa
     4141 aaggccagca aaaggccagg aaccgtaaaa aggccgcgtt gctggcgttt ttccataggc
     4201 tccgcccccc tgacgagcat cacaaaaatc gacgctcaag tcagaggtgg cgaaacccga
     4261 caggactata aagataccag gcgtttcccc ctggaagctc cctcgtgcgc tctcctgttc
     4321 cgaccctgcc gcttaccgga tacctgtccg cctttctccc ttcgggaagc gtggcgcttt
     4381 ctcatagctc acgctgtagg tatctcagtt cggtgtaggt cgttcgctcc aagctgggct
     4441 gtgtgcacga accccccgtt cagcccgacc gctgcgcctt atccggtaac tatcgtcttg
     4501 agtccaaccc ggtaagacac gacttatcgc cactggcagc agccactggt aacaggatta
     4561 gcagagcgag gtatgtaggc ggtgctacag agttcttgaa gtggtggcct aactacggct
     4621 acactagaag gacagtattt ggtatctgcg ctctgctgaa gccagttacc ttcggaaaaa
     4681 gagttggtag ctcttgatcc ggcaaacaaa ccaccgctgg tagcggtggt ttttttgttt
     4741 gcaagcagca gattacgcgc agaaaaaaag gatctcaaga agatcctttg atcttttcta
     4801 cggggtctga cgctcagtgg aacgaaaact cacgttaagg gattttggtc atgaacaata
     4861 aaactgtctg cttacataaa cagtaataca aggggtgtta tgagccatat tcaacgggaa
     4921 acgtcttgct ctaggccgcg attaaattcc aacatggatg ctgatttata tgggtataaa
     4981 tgggctcgcg ataatgtcgg gcaatcaggt gcgacaatct atcgattgta tgggaagccc
     5041 gatgcgccag agttgtttct gaaacatggc aaaggtagcg ttgccaatga tgttacagat
     5101 gagatggtca gactaaactg gctgacggaa tttatgcctc ttccgaccat caagcatttt
     5161 atccgtactc ctgatgatgc atggttactc accactgcga tccccgggaa aacagcattc
     5221 caggtattag aagaatatcc tgattcaggt gaaaatattg ttgatgcgct ggcagtgttc
     5281 ctgcgccggt tgcattcgat tcctgtttgt aattgtcctt ttaacagcga tcgcgtattt
     5341 cgtctcgctc aggcgcaatc acgaatgaat aacggtttgg ttgatgcgag tgattttgat
     5401 gacgagcgta atggctggcc tgttgaacaa gtctggaaag aaatgcataa acttttgcca
     5461 ttctcaccgg attcagtcgt cactcatggt gatttctcac ttgataacct tatttttgac
     5521 gaggggaaat taataggttg tattgatgtt ggacgagtcg gaatcgcaga ccgataccag
     5581 gatcttgcca tcctatggaa ctgcctcggt gagttttctc cttcattaca gaaacggctt
     5641 tttcaaaaat atggtattga taatcctgat atgaataaat tgcagtttca tttgatgctc
     5701 gatgagtttt tctaagaatt aattcatgag cggatacata tttgaatgta tttagaaaaa
     5761 taaacaaata ggggttccgc gcacatttcc ccgaaaagtg ccacctaaat tgtaagcgtt
     5821 aatattttgt taaaattcgc gttaaatttt tgttaaatca gctcattttt taaccaatag
     5881 gccgaaatcg gcaaaatccc ttataaatca aaagaataga ccgagatagg gtnnnnnnnn
     5941 nnnnnnnnnn nnnnnnnnnn nnnnnnnnna aagaacgtgg actccaacgt caaaggnnnn
     6001 nnnnnnnnnn nnnnnnnnnn nnnnnnnnnn nnnnnnnnnn nnnnntnnnn nnnnnnnnnn
     6061 nnnnnnnnnn nnnnnnnnnn nnnnnnnnnn nnnnnnnnnn nnnnnnnnnn nnnnnnnnnn
     6121 nnnnnnnnnn nnnnnnngnn nnnnnnnnnn nnnnnnnnnn nnnnnnnnnn nnnnnnnnnn
     6181 nnnnnnnnnn nnnnnnnnnn nnnnnnnnnn nnnnnnnnnn nnnnnnnnnn nnnnnnnnnn
     6241 nnnnnnnnnn nnnnnnnnnn nncccattcg cca
//
