[The description below was written by a language model from this plasmid's Addgene catalogue record and the feature table of its GenBank file.]
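Description:
SpyCatcher003-mi3 is a bacterial expression plasmid built on the pET28a backbone, about 6.3 kb in total, carrying a roughly 1 kb synthetic insert introduced by Gibson assembly. It is maintained in E. coli through a ColE1/pBR322-type origin accompanied by the rop gene and the bom mobility region, and is selected with kanamycin through the aminoglycoside phosphotransferase (KanR) gene. An f1 phage origin is also present. The catalogue lists the plasmid as high copy, although Rop normally acts to restrain copy number in pBR322-derived vectors.

The insert encodes a fusion of SpyCatcher003 to mi3, a self-assembling protein nanocage scaffold, with a C-terminal C-tag for affinity capture. The coding region itself is not annotated in the feature table, but it lies in the unannotated span between the T7 gene 10 ribosome binding site and the T7 terminator. Transcription runs from a T7 promoter overlapped by a lac operator, and the plasmid-borne lacI gene supplies repressor, so expression requires a host providing T7 RNA polymerase and is induced with IPTG. A vector-derived 6xHis sequence is annotated downstream of the insert; the record lists only the C-tag as a fusion, so whether this His tag is translated is not stated.

The expressed protein assembles into virus-like particles displaying multiple SpyCatcher003 domains, which spontaneously form covalent isopeptide bonds with antigens fused to SpyTag, SpyTag002 or SpyTag003. This gives a modular "plug-and-display" platform for decorating particles with vaccine antigens. According to the depositor, SpyCatcher003 reacts faster and is more structurally stable than earlier SpyCatcher generations.
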