Addgene plasmid #159995: SpyCatcher003-mi3
Purpose: Expresses SpyCatcher003-mi3 in bacterial cells as virus-like particle platform for plug-and-display vaccination
Depositing lab: Mark Howarth. Depositing organization: University of Oxford. Publication: Overcoming Symmetry Mismatch in Vaccine Nanoassembly through Spontaneous Amidation. Rahikainen R, Rijal P, Tan TK, Wu HJ, Andersson AC, Barrett JR, Bowden TA, Draper SJ, Townsend AR, Howarth M. Angew Chem Int Ed Engl. 2020 Sep 4. doi: 10.1002/anie.202009663. PubMed 32886840.
Backbone
  Vector backbone: pET28a
  Backbone manufacturer: Novagen
  Backbone size w/o insert (bp): 5369
  Vector type: Bacterial Expression
Growth in bacteria
  Bacterial resistance: Kanamycin, 50 μg/mL
  Growth temperature: 37°C
  Growth strain: DH5alpha
  Copy number: High Copy
Gene/Insert
  Gene/Insert name: SpyCatcher003-mi3
  Species: Synthetic
  Insert size (bp): 1029
  Promoter: T7
  Tag / fusion protein: C-Tag (C terminal on insert)
  Cloning method: Gibson Cloning
  Sequencing primers: 5′ T7F; 3′ T7R
Terms and licenses: Academic/Nonprofit Terms; Industry Terms: Not Available to Industry
Depositor comments: SpyCatcher003 has improved reaction rate with SpyTag, SpyTag002 and SpyTag003-fusion proteins and higher structural stability than previous SpyCatcher generations.
How to cite: SpyCatcher003-mi3 was a gift from Mark Howarth (Addgene plasmid # 159995 ; http://n2t.net/addgene:159995 ; RRID:Addgene_159995)
