>Addgene plasmid #159995 | SpyCatcher003-mi3 | depositor partial sequence | sequence record 309754 | SpyCatcher003-mi3  (1029 bp)
ATGGGTTCAAGTGTAACCACCTTATCAGGTTTATCAGGTGAACAAGGTCCGTCCGGTGATATGACAACTG
AAGAAGATAGTGCTACCCATATTAAATTCTCAAAACGTGATGAGGACGGCCGTGAGTTAGCTGGTGCAAC
TATGGAGTTGCGTGATTCATCTGGTAAAACTATTAGTACATGGATTTCAGATGGACATGTGAAGGATTTC
TACCTGTATCCAGGAAAATATACATTTGTCGAAACCGCAGCACCAGACGGTTATGAGGTAGCAACTCCAA
TTGAATTTACAGTTAATGAGGACGGTCAGGTTACTGTAGATGGTGAAGCAACTGAAGGTGACGCTCATAC
TGGGGGCTCAGGGGGATCTGGCGGCTCTGGCGGTTCAATGAAAATGGAAGAGCTTTTCAAGAAACATAAG
ATTGTCGCAGTATTGCGCGCAAACAGCGTGGAGGAAGCGAAGAAAAAGGCTTTAGCAGTGTTCTTGGGAG
GGGTGCATCTTATAGAGATCACGTTCACAGTACCTGATGCGGATACTGTTATTAAGGAATTGTCCTTCTT
AAAGGAAATGGGGGCCATTATTGGTGCAGGGACAGTCACTTCCGTTGAGCAAGCCAGAAAAGCTGTGGAA
AGCGGAGCTGAATTTATAGTCTCCCCGCACTTGGACGAGGAGATCAGTCAATTTGCCAAAGAAAAAGGGG
TATTTTATATGCCAGGTGTAATGACACCTACCGAGTTAGTGAAAGCAATGAAGCTGGGTCACACTATATT
AAAGTTGTTTCCGGGGGAAGTTGTAGGGCCACAATTCGTTAAGGCTATGAAAGGGCCATTCCCAAATGTT
AAATTCGTTCCTACTGGTGGTGTAAATCTTGACAATGTCTGTGAGTGGTTTAAAGCCGGTGTCCTTGCCG
TAGGAGTCGGATCGGCACTGGTTAAGGGAACGCCCGTGGAGGTAGCGGAGAAGGCTAAGGCTTTCGTGGA
AAAAATTCGTGGCTGTACAGAAGGTTCTGGCGAGCCTGAGGCTTAATAA
